Addgene plasmid #149643: pBbdCas9S_PflaBS-sgRNAflaB
Purpose: all-in-one CRISPRi vector for targeting B. burgdorferi flaB
Depositing lab: Christine Jacobs-Wagner. Depositing organization: Yale University. Publication: A CRISPR interference platform for selective downregulation of gene expression in Borrelia burgdorferi. Takacs CN, Scott M, Chang Y, Kloos ZA, Irnov I, Rosa PA, Liu J, Jacobs-Wagner C. Appl Environ Microbiol. 2020 Nov 30. pii: AEM.02519-20. doi: 10.1128/AEM.02519-20. PubMed 33257311.
Backbone
  Vector backbone: pBbdCas9S
  Backbone manufacturer: CJW lab
  Vector type: Bacterial Expression, CRISPR
Growth in bacteria
  Bacterial resistance: Spectinomycin, 50 μg/mL
  Growth temperature: 30°C
  Growth strain: NEB 5-alpha F' Iq
  Copy number: High Copy
Gene/Insert
  Gene/Insert name: dCas9, lacI, sgRNAflaB
  gRNA/shRNA sequence: AAAATTTAAATTTCTGACTT
  Species: Synthetic
  Promoter: PflaB, PpQE30, PflaBS
  Cloning method: Restriction Enzyme; 5′ cloning site Unknown (unknown if destroyed); 3′ cloning site Unknown (unknown if destroyed)
  Sequencing primers: 5′ Unknown
Terms and licenses: Academic/Nonprofit Terms; Industry Terms: Not Available to Industry
How to cite: pBbdCas9S_PflaBS-sgRNAflaB was a gift from Christine Jacobs-Wagner (Addgene plasmid # 149643 ; http://n2t.net/addgene:149643 ; RRID:Addgene_149643)
