[The description below was written by a language model from this plasmid's Addgene catalogue record and pLannotate feature annotations shown in this document.]
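Description:
pBbdCas9S_PflaBS-sgRNAflaB is an all-in-one CRISPR interference plasmid built on the pBbdCas9S backbone for knocking down expression of the flagellin gene flaB in the Lyme disease spirochete Borrelia burgdorferi. In E. coli it replicates from a high-copy ColE1/pUC-type origin and is selected with spectinomycin through an aadA (SmR) aminoglycoside adenylyltransferase cassette, which also confers streptomycin resistance. The roughly 11.1 kb sequence contains a large region upstream of the annotated payload, about the first 3.3 kb, for which the automated annotation found no features. Any elements that maintain the plasmid in Borrelia are therefore not identified in the feature table.

The payload has three expression units. A catalytically dead Streptococcus pyogenes Cas9 (D10A/H840A), which binds DNA under guide RNA direction without cutting it, sits downstream of a phage T5 promoter with lac operators, corresponding to the PpQE30 promoter named in the record. A divergently oriented lacI gene supplies the Lac repressor, so dCas9 production is held off until IPTG is added. The listed promoters suggest that lacI is driven by PflaB. The sgRNA consists of a flaB-targeting spacer fused to the S. pyogenes guide scaffold and is assigned to PflaBS by the plasmid name. The short hits to B. burgdorferi fliD and hslU next to these cassettes probably reflect Borrelia-derived flanking sequence carried along with the native promoter regions, rather than intended coding inserts, and the small BleoR fragment looks like a cloning remnant.

On induction, the dCas9–sgRNA complex should block flaB transcription, giving selective, titratable depletion of flagellin for studying gene function in this spirochete.
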