Features (pLannotate 1.2.2; 11 found; start..end, strand, type, name):
   3342..3566    +  CDS            fliD (fragment): FLID_BORBU - Protein inferred from homology: Swiss-Prot protein existence level 3. Required for the morphogenesis and for the elongation of the flagellar filament by facilitating polymerization of the flagellin monomers at the tip of growing filament. Forms a capping structure, which prevents flagellin subunits (transported through the central channel of the flagellum) from leaking out without polymerization at the distal end (By similarity). From Borrelia burgdorferi (strain ATCC 35210 / B31 / CIP 102532 / DSM 4680).
   3661..3736    +  misc_RNA       gRNA scaffold: guide RNA scaffold for the Streptococcus pyogenes CRISPR/Cas9 system
   3847..4926    -  CDS            lacI: LACI_ECOLI - Experimental evidence at protein level: Swiss-Prot protein existence level 1. Repressor of the lactose operon. Binds allolactose as an inducer. From Escherichia coli (strain K12).
   5056..5160    -  CDS            fliD (fragment): FLID_BORBU - Protein inferred from homology: Swiss-Prot protein existence level 3. Required for the morphogenesis and for the elongation of the flagellar filament by facilitating polymerization of the flagellin monomers at the tip of growing filament. Forms a capping structure, which prevents flagellin subunits (transported through the central channel of the flagellum) from leaking out without polymerization at the distal end (By similarity). From Borrelia burgdorferi (strain ATCC 35210 / B31 / CIP 102532 / DSM 4680).
   5179..5223    +  promoter       T5 promoter: bacteriophage T5 promoter for E. coli RNA polymerase, with embedded lac operator
   5229..5249    +  protein_bind   lac operator (fragment): The lac repressor binds to the lac operator to inhibit transcription in E. coli. This inhibition can be relieved by adding lactose or isopropyl-β-D-thiogalactopyranoside (IPTG). lac repressor encoded by lacI
   5284..9388    +  CDS            dCas9 (fragment): catalytically dead mutant of the Cas9 endonuclease from the Streptococcus pyogenes Type II CRISPR/Cas system RNA-guided DNA-binding protein that lacks endonuclease activity due to the D10A mutation in the RuvC catalytic domain and the H840A mutation in the HNH catalytic domain
   9398..9523    +  CDS            hslU (fragment): HSLU_BORBU - Protein inferred from homology: Swiss-Prot protein existence level 3. ATPase subunit of a proteasome-like degradation complex; this subunit has chaperone activity. The binding of ATP and its subsequent hydrolysis by HslU are essential for unfolding of protein substrates subsequently hydrolyzed by HslV. HslU recognizes the N-terminal part of its protein substrates and unfolds these before they are guided to HslV for hydrolysis. From Borrelia burgdorferi (strain ATCC 35210 / B31 / CIP 102532 / DSM 4680).
   9560..10351   +  CDS            SmR: aminoglycoside adenylyltransferase (Murphy, 1985); aadA; confers resistance to spectinomycin and streptomycin
  10353..10399   +  CDS            BleoR (fragment): antibiotic-binding protein; Sh ble from Streptoalloteichus hindustanus; confers resistance to bleomycin, phleomycin, and Zeocin™
  10474..11062   +  rep_origin     ori: high-copy-number ColE1/pMB1/pBR322/pUC origin of replication
>Addgene plasmid #149643 | pBbdCas9S_PflaBS-sgRNAflaB | addgene full sequence | sequence record 318555 | Addgene NGS Result
CCTGCACTAGATCCCCGGCAAGTTCATCCTTAGGGTTTTCATATCTCTTAAAAAGTCAATTTCTGCTTGA
TTAATTTCTTGTGGATTATTGTTTTTGCGGTTTTTCATTTTTTATCTCCTTGAGTATTGAATTTTTTCTT
ATATATAAATATATAGCAAAAACTATTTTTGCCAACTTTTTTACAAAAAATTTTTTATTAAAACACTTAG
GGCTTTGCTAAATTCTCTTTTAAAAGAACTTAGTAAAGCCCTATGGATTTAAGAACTGATTATACTTACG
TAGTAAAAATACTACAGATATTAATAGTATAGACCATATCAAAATCATAATCAATTTATATTTATCTAAA
ATTGTAGTCCATACAAAATACAAAAAAATTAGGTTTTTCTAAATTCTATTTTAAAAGAACTTAGTAACAC
CTAATCTCTAAATTACTTACAAAATTCTAAAATTAGATTTTTAGTTCTTCATATTTCTTTAAAAGTTTTT
TAAGAAAATCTTTTTGATTTTCAAAAATTTCATGCATCATAAAACTAGTAAATTTGGATTTTTTTTTGTA
AAAATCATAACTTTCTTGGGTTTTAAGTTGAAATCTTAATGGTTTTATTGGATTTTGCCTAGATTTTTTT
AACGCCGGACTTTCTTTATCTTTTATAAAATTATAAGAATTTTTAATACCATTTTCTATTAAATAATCTT
CTTTTATAAGCCCCTCTTGCAGTGCAGTTGCTAATCTTAAATACTTATACGCTTGAGTTTTTGCTACATC
AAAGTCTTTTATAAAATCAAGAAAAGTTTTATAACCATCAAATTTATAATATTGATTATCTTTTATTTCT
TTTAAAATTTTAATATTTTCCACCCTGTGGAATATTTCTTTTTTGAAATTGTCATTTAACTTTTCCTTTA
GTGTCTTGTAATAAGAAATTTTACTTTCATTAATCATTAAATTTTGTTCAACATAAGTATCTATCTTTTT
TGTTAAAACTTTAACAACACGTTTTTTTTCCATAAAAATTTTCCTTTATTTTTGCAACATTTTCCTTAAT
TGATATAATTGTTACTATTTTAGATTTTTTAATATCCACTTAAGAATTAATCCCTCACTAGAATATTTTT
TATTATAGAATTCATATACATGTTTTTCTAAATCTATAAATTTATCAACAATTGCTTTATTATAGGGTGT
ATCTATCTTTTCTTTTCTTAATAATCGTCTCATATTCTTTAAATAACAACAAACACTGCCGGTTTTAAAC
CTAAATTCTATGTAATATATTTTTGAAAAAGTATATACATTTTCAACCCCGTTTATTTCATACTTTACAA
AAACATTATTTATTGGTTTTCTATAACCATAGTAAATGCCTAAAAATTTGTCCCCGTCTTTCATAGGATA
TAGATAAAGTTTTTGAATCTCTGATTTATCTAATAATTTTTCAAAAAAAATTATACACCGCTTTTGTTTG
TTACTAACTACTCTATGCAATGCCTTTAATATTTTTGTGTGATATATATTTTTATCACCTTTTTTTTCTT
TCAGCAGGAAGATACTTTCTTTTGGAAATTTAATTTTTTGTTCATTTATTCTTGCAGCCTTAAGTCCGAT
TTTCATATTTAATCCTTATATAGCCTTTCTATTTAATTCTTTTAAACTCAATAAACTTTTTTGGTTTTTC
ATTAGTTCTAATAATTCGCAATAATATGTGCAAAACACTTTATTGTATTCTATTTTCTTTTGGTTATTCA
AATATTCTTTTATAATTGGCTTTAGAAGTTCAATATTTACTTCTTTTTTTAGTTGTTCAATAAGGATATT
GAAAATGTTTGTTTTTAAATCTTGATAATTTTGTTGAGAATTTTCTTTTTTTCTTTCAATTGACTTCTCT
AATTTACGCTTTATATTGTTTAAATCGCTATATTTATGACTTTCAATAATAAAATGAGGCTTAAATTTGT
AATTTTCGTATATTTTTTGGAAACTTGTTTCTAATTGTTTAGAATTATATTCATTTTTTTCAAATTCTTT
TTGAGTGTTGCATAGAATTTCCTTTAATTTTTCTTGTTTTTCTTTCATACAAGATTTAGTAAAATGTATA
TTTTTATTTTTTAGTAATTTAATTTCTATTATTTTTATGATTTTAAGTATTTTGATTATATTATCTTTAT
CAATATTTAAATTGAATAAAATTGTAAGAAAAATTGAAAGAATTTTTTTACATAAAAAGTTACATTTATT
GAAGTAATTTCTTACTTGATACTTTTCTATTTCATTAATCTTTCTTTCTTCTTTTATATTATTTTTATTA
TTTAAACACTCCTTTAAATCTACACTCCCATTTTTAGTAAATCTATCTTTAAGGCCCCTTGAAACTCTAT
TTTGAAATCTTAAATCTTTTTTTTCTTGAAAGTATTTATAGATTTTTTGGTAACATTCTTTTTTTGAAAA
ATTAAGTTGATAGTATATTTCGGTCCCCAAATTTACCCCTAAGTGTTTGTGATAATTAGTTGTGACTTTA
AATTCTTTTTCTAATTTGTAAAGGTAATTTTGCAGTGTTTTTAGTTTAACGGGTGTTTGACTATTTCTTT
TAAGGTTTTCATTAAAGTAATAGAGTATGTTTTTTTGTGTGTATTTCTTATATGTTTTATTTATGTACGC
TAGTGTTGAGATAAGGACTACTAATTTATACTGTAATTTATTGTAGCAAGTTGTGGTTTTACTGGTTTTG
TTTATATTAGATAAGTTTTCCATTTATAGCTCCTTGAATACCGGATTTTTTATCTATAAAGTATATATAT
CACAATTTTGATTTAAAAGTAAATTCTTTTTTTAAAAATACAAAAATTTTTTATAAATTATATAGACCAT
GATATTGTATTAATACTAATTGATTTTAATTTAAGGTTGAACTAAAATAAACATAGTTTTGTAGAAAATA
ATTTTTCATTATTTTGCTACTTGATATTGGATCGTAAAAATATTAGGGCTTTACAAAGTTCTTTTAAAAG
AGAATTTAGTAAAGCCCTAAGTCTTTTAATAAAAAATTTTTTGTAAAAAAGTTGGCAAAAATAGTTTTTG
CTATATATTTATATATAAGAAAAAATTCAATACTCAAGGAGATAAAAAATGGAAAACTTAAACAATAATC
CACAAAAAATTAATCAAATAAATAAGCAAACTAATTTTATTGGTTTTGAAAATTTTATAGAACTTGATAA
TCAAGTTAATCAAACTAAAGAAAAAAGTAAATTAAGTAAGATAGGTAAGAAATTACCCGGAATAAGCAGT
CAAGTCTAGTGCGGCCGGAAACAGCTATGACATGATTACGAATTCGAGCTCTGTCTGTCGCCTCTTGTGG
CTTCCGGAGGAGTTATTTATAATAAAATAAAGAATTACGACTTGAAAATTTTTAATCAAAAAAATAAAGT
TGAAGATTATAAAAAGAAGTACGAAGATAGAGAGAGAAAAGTGGAAGGTGAACTTAATACCTTGGATTTT
ACCGTTAAGCGCATGAAAGATCAAGAAAATACATTAAAGGCTTTTGATTTTAATCAAAGAAATAAATAAT
AATAATTATTTTTAATGCTATTGCTATTTGCGTTTCTTTTTTTTTAATTTTTGTGCTATTCTTTTTAACG
AAAATTTAAATTTCTGACTTGTTTTAGAGCTAGAAATAGCAAGTTAAAATAAGGCTAGTCCGTTATCAAC
TTGAAAAAGTGGCACCGAGTCGGTGCTTTTTTTGGCGCGCCAAATAATGCCCGTGTCCCTGTTGAATAGG
GACACGGTTTTTTAACAATTTTTTTATTCCTAGGCCTTAGTGGCCGGTACCCGGGGATCCTTATTACTGG
CCGCTTTCTAGCCTGGATACTTGTCTGGCTAGTTGCATTAGAGAGTCAGCTAGAGCCCTAGGGCTAGCTG
TTTGTGTATTCGGAGCCAGTGTAGTTTTTCTTTTTACTAACGATACGGGTAATAATTGATTGCCTTTTAC
AGCCTGACCTTGAGACAATTGCAAAAGTCTGTCCACAGAGGTTTGACCTAATAATCTAAAATCTTGTTTG
ATAGTAGTAAGTGGAGGTATGTAGCAACTAGAATCTTCTGTATCATCATAACCCACAACTGAAATATCAG
CCCCAACTCTAAGTCCACTTTCAGTAATAGCTCGCATAGCTCCTAAAGCCATTTGATCATTAGCAACTAA
CATAGCAGTAGGGACAATGCCTTCATTTAACATTTGCATTGTTTGCTGAAATCCTGACATAGCAGACCAA
TCTCCTTCTCTTTCTGCTATTGGTTGTATTTGATTTCTTGTTAAATACTTGTGCCATCCTGCTAATCTCA
ATCTGGCACTTACTGAACTTAAGGGACCTGCAAGTAGTGCAATTTGTTGATGGCCTAATGCAACAAGGTG
TTCAACTCCTAACCTTGTTCCATCTTCGTGAGAAAAAATTATAGAGTTTATTGGGGTTTGGTCCGACACA
TCCAAAAACAATGCTGGAACATTAGTACATGCTGCTTCAACTGCAATCGCATCTTGGTCATCAAGAGGAT
AATTAATTATAAGTCCACTAACACGTTGAGCTAATAAATTATGTACTGCTGCCTTACAAGCCTCTACACC
TGATCTCTCAACCATTGATACAACAACGCTTGCACCAAGTTGATCAGCTCTCGATTTAATTGCGGCTACA
ATTTGACTAGGCGCATGTAATGCAAGTGATGATGTGGCAACTCCAATTAAAAGTGATTGTTTCCCCGCAA
GTTGCTGAGCAACGCGATTTGGTATATAATTCAACTCTGCCATAGCTGCTTCAACCTTCTCTCTTGTTTT
TGCAGATACATGACTTGCTTGGTTCACAACTCTCGAAACCGTTTGGTAGCTAACCCCGGCATATTCAGCA
ACATCATACAAAGTAACAGGTTTCATGGATCATTCCTCCATGATAAAATTTAAATTTCTGACTTTGGCAA
ATCCTTTTGCCTGTTAAAAAGAATAGCACAAAAATTAAAAAAAAAGAAACGCAAATAGCAATAGCATTAA
AAATAATTATTATTATTTATTTCTTTGATTAAAATCAAAAGCCTTTAATGTATTTTCTTGATCTTTCATG
CGCTTAACGGTAAAATCCAAGGTATTAAGTTCACCTTCCACTTTTCTCTCTCTATCTTCTCTAGAAAATC
ATAAAAAATTTATTTGCTTTGTGAGCGGATAACAATTATAATAGATTCAATTGTGAGCGGATAACAATTT
CACACAGAATTCATTAAAGAGGAGAAATTACATATGGATAAGAAATACTCAATAGGCTTAGCTATCGGCA
CAAATAGCGTCGGATGGGCGGTGATCACTGATGAATATAAGGTTCCGTCTAAAAAGTTCAAGGTTCTGGG
AAATACAGACCGCCACAGTATCAAAAAAAATCTTATAGGGGCTCTTTTATTTGACAGTGGAGAGACAGCG
GAAGCGACTCGTCTCAAACGGACAGCTCGTAGAAGGTATACACGTCGGAAGAATCGTATTTGTTATCTAC
AGGAGATTTTTTCAAATGAGATGGCGAAAGTAGATGATAGTTTCTTTCATCGACTTGAAGAGTCTTTTTT
GGTGGAAGAAGACAAGAAGCATGAACGTCATCCTATTTTTGGAAATATAGTAGATGAAGTTGCTTATCAT
GAGAAATATCCAACTATCTATCATCTGCGAAAAAAATTGGTAGATTCTACTGATAAAGCGGATTTGCGCT
TAATCTATTTGGCCTTAGCGCATATGATTAAGTTTCGTGGTCATTTTTTGATTGAGGGAGATTTAAATCC
TGATAATAGTGATGTGGACAAACTATTTATCCAGTTGGTACAAACCTACAATCAATTATTTGAAGAAAAC
CCTATTAACGCAAGTGGAGTAGATGCTAAAGCGATTCTTTCTGCACGATTGAGTAAATCAAGACGATTAG
AAAATCTCATTGCTCAGCTCCCCGGTGAGAAGAAAAATGGCTTATTTGGGAATCTCATTGCTTTGTCATT
GGGTTTGACCCCTAATTTTAAATCAAATTTTGATTTGGCAGAAGATGCTAAATTACAGCTTTCAAAAGAT
ACTTACGATGATGATTTAGATAATTTATTGGCGCAAATTGGAGATCAATATGCTGATTTGTTTTTGGCAG
CTAAGAATTTATCAGATGCTATTTTACTTTCAGATATCCTAAGAGTAAATACTGAAATAACTAAGGCTCC
CCTATCAGCTTCAATGATTAAACGCTACGATGAACATCATCAAGACTTGACTCTTTTAAAAGCTTTAGTT
CGACAACAACTTCCAGAAAAGTATAAAGAAATCTTTTTTGATCAATCAAAAAACGGATATGCAGGTTATA
TTGATGGGGGAGCTAGCCAAGAAGAATTTTATAAATTTATCAAACCAATTTTAGAAAAAATGGATGGTAC
TGAGGAATTATTGGTGAAACTAAATCGTGAAGATTTGCTGCGCAAGCAACGGACCTTTGACAACGGCTCT
ATTCCCCATCAAATTCACTTGGGTGAGCTGCATGCTATTTTGAGAAGACAAGAAGACTTTTATCCATTTT
TAAAAGACAATCGTGAGAAGATTGAAAAAATCTTGACTTTTCGAATTCCTTATTATGTTGGTCCATTGGC
GCGTGGCAATAGTCGTTTTGCATGGATGACTCGGAAGTCTGAAGAAACAATTACCCCATGGAATTTTGAA
GAAGTTGTCGATAAAGGTGCTTCAGCTCAATCATTTATTGAACGCATGACAAACTTTGATAAAAATCTTC
CAAATGAAAAAGTACTACCAAAACATAGTTTGCTTTATGAGTATTTTACGGTTTATAACGAATTGACAAA
GGTCAAATATGTTACTGAAGGAATGCGAAAACCAGCATTTCTTTCAGGTGAACAGAAGAAAGCCATTGTT
GATTTACTCTTCAAAACAAATCGAAAAGTAACCGTTAAGCAATTAAAAGAAGATTATTTCAAAAAAATAG
AATGTTTTGATAGTGTTGAAATTTCAGGAGTTGAAGATAGATTTAATGCTTCATTAGGTACCTACCATGA
TTTGCTAAAAATTATTAAAGATAAAGATTTTTTGGATAATGAAGAAAATGAAGATATCTTAGAGGATATT
GTTTTAACATTGACCTTATTTGAAGATAGGGAGATGATTGAGGAAAGACTTAAAACATATGCTCACCTCT
TTGATGATAAGGTGATGAAACAGCTTAAACGTCGCCGTTATACTGGTTGGGGACGTTTGTCTCGAAAATT
GATTAATGGTATTAGGGATAAGCAATCTGGCAAAACAATATTAGATTTTTTGAAATCAGATGGTTTTGCC
AATCGCAATTTTATGCAGCTGATCCATGATGATAGTTTGACATTTAAAGAAGACATTCAAAAAGCACAAG
TGTCTGGACAAGGCGATAGTTTACATGAACATATTGCAAATTTAGCTGGTAGCCCTGCTATTAAAAAAGG
TATTTTACAGACTGTAAAAGTTGTTGATGAATTGGTCAAAGTAATGGGGCGGCATAAGCCAGAAAATATC
GTTATTGAAATGGCACGTGAAAATCAGACAACTCAAAAGGGCCAGAAAAATTCGCGAGAGCGTATGAAAC
GAATCGAAGAAGGTATCAAAGAATTAGGAAGTCAGATTCTTAAAGAGCATCCTGTTGAAAATACTCAATT
GCAAAATGAAAAGCTCTATCTCTATTATCTCCAAAATGGAAGAGACATGTATGTGGACCAAGAATTAGAT
ATTAATCGTTTAAGTGATTATGATGTCGATGCCATTGTTCCACAAAGTTTCCTTAAAGACGATTCAATAG
ACAATAAGGTCTTAACGCGTTCTGATAAAAATCGTGGTAAATCGGATAACGTTCCAAGTGAAGAAGTAGT
CAAAAAGATGAAAAACTATTGGAGACAACTTCTAAACGCCAAGTTAATCACTCAACGTAAGTTTGATAAT
TTAACGAAAGCTGAACGTGGAGGTTTGAGTGAACTTGATAAAGCTGGTTTTATCAAACGCCAATTGGTTG
AAACTCGCCAAATCACTAAGCATGTGGCACAAATTTTGGATAGTCGCATGAATACTAAATACGATGAAAA
TGATAAACTTATTCGAGAGGTTAAAGTGATTACCTTAAAATCTAAATTAGTTTCTGACTTCCGAAAAGAT
TTCCAATTCTATAAAGTACGTGAGATTAACAATTACCATCATGCCCATGATGCGTATCTAAATGCCGTCG
TTGGAACTGCTTTGATTAAGAAATATCCAAAACTTGAATCGGAGTTTGTCTATGGTGATTATAAAGTTTA
TGATGTTCGTAAAATGATTGCTAAGTCTGAGCAAGAAATAGGCAAAGCAACCGCAAAATATTTCTTTTAC
TCTAATATCATGAACTTCTTCAAAACAGAAATTACACTTGCAAATGGAGAGATTCGCAAACGCCCTCTAA
TCGAAACTAATGGGGAAACTGGAGAAATTGTCTGGGATAAAGGGCGAGATTTTGCCACAGTGCGCAAAGT
ATTGTCCATGCCCCAAGTCAATATTGTCAAGAAAACAGAAGTCCAGACAGGCGGATTCTCCAAGGAGTCA
ATTTTACCAAAAAGAAATTCGGACAAGCTTATTGCTCGTAAAAAAGACTGGGATCCAAAAAAATATGGTG
GTTTTGATAGTCCAACGGTAGCTTATTCAGTCCTAGTGGTTGCTAAGGTGGAAAAAGGGAAATCGAAGAA
GTTAAAATCCGTTAAAGAGTTACTAGGGATCACAATTCTGGAAAGAAGTTCCTTTGAAAAAAATCCGATT
GACTTTTTAGAAGCTAAAGGATATAAGGAAGTTAAAAAAGACTTAATCATTAAACTACCTAAATATAGTC
TTTTTGAGTTAGAAAACGGTCGTAAACGGATGCTGGCTAGTGCCGGAGAATTACAAAAAGGAAATGAGCT
GGCTCTGCCAAGCAAATATGTGAATTTTTTATATTTAGCTAGTCATTATGAAAAGTTGAAGGGTAGTCCA
GAAGATAACGAACAAAAACAATTGTTTGTGGAGCAGCATAAGCATTATTTAGATGAGATTATTGAGCAAA
TCAGTGAATTTTCTAAGCGTGTTATTTTAGCAGATGCCAATTTAGATAAAGTTCTTAGTGCATATAACAA
ACATAGAGACAAACCAATACGTGAACAAGCAGAAAATATTATTCATTTATTTACGTTGACGAATCTTGGA
GCTCCCGCTGCTTTTAAATATTTTGATACAACAATTGATCGTAAACGATATACGTCTACAAAAGAAGTTT
TAGATGCCACTCTTATCCATCAATCCATCACTGGTCTTTATGAAACACGCATTGATTTGAGTCAGCTAGG
AGGTGACTAATAAAAGCTTGATCAGATCTCAGCTTTTTTTTGAAGTGCCTGGCAGTAAGTTGAAAAAATT
TGAAATAAACTTGGACTATGTTAATAAAAAAATACAAATTAACGAACAAAAAGATTTGAATTATTATATA
ATTTAGTTAAAAGCAATTTTAAATGAGGGAGGTTTCCATATGAGGGAAGCGGTGATCGCCGAAGTATCGA
CTCAACTATCAGAGGTAGTTGGCGTCATCGAGCGCCATCTCGAACCGACGTTGCTGGCCGTACATTTGTA
CGGCTCCGCAGTGGATGGCGGCCTGAAGCCACACAGTGATATTGATTTGCTGGTTACGGTGACCGTAAGG
CTTGATGAAACAACGCGGCGAGCTTTGATCAACGACCTTTTGGAAACTTCGGCTTCCCCTGGAGAGAGCG
AGATTCTCCGCGCTGTAGAAGTCACCATTGTTGTGCACGACGACATCATTCCGTGGCGTTATCCAGCTAA
GCGCGAACTGCAATTTGGAGAATGGCAGCGCAATGACATTCTTGCAGGTATCTTCGAGCCAGCCACGATC
GACATTGATCTGGCTATCTTGCTGACAAAAGCAAGAGAACATAGCGTTGCCTTGGTAGGTCCAGCGGCGG
AGGAACTCTTTGATCCGGTTCCTGAACAGGATCTATTTGAGGCGCTAAATGAAACCTTAACGCTATGGAA
CTCGCCGCCCGACTGGGCTGGCGATGAGCGAAATGTAGTGCTTACGTTGTCCCGCATTTGGTACAGCGCA
GTAACCGGCAAAATCGCGCCGAAGGATGTCGCTGCCGACTGGGCAATGGAGCGCCTGCCGGCCCAGTATC
AGCCCGTCATACTTGAAGCTAGACAGGCTTATCTTGGACAAGAAGAAGATCGCTTGGCCTCGCGCGCAGA
TCAGTTGGAAGAATTTGTCCACTACGTGAAAGGCGAGATCACCAAGGTAGTCGGCAAATAATGACGTCGC
CGGAGCGGTCGAGTTCTGGACCGACCGGCTCGGGTTCTCATGACCAAAATCCCTTAACGTGAGTTTTCGT
TCCACTGAGCGTCAGACCCCGTAGAAAAGATCAAAGGATCTTCTTGAGATCCTTTTTTTCTGCGCGTAAT
CTGCTGCTTGCAAACAAAAAAACCACCGCTACCAGCGGTGGTTTGTTTGCCGGATCAAGAGCTACCAACT
CTTTTTCCGAAGGTAACTGGCTTCAGCAGAGCGCAGATACCAAATACTGTTCTTCTAGTGTAGCCGTAGT
TAGGCCACCACTTCAAGAACTCTGTAGCACCGCCTACATACCTCGCTCTGCTAATCCTGTTACCAGTGGC
TGCTGCCAGTGGCGATAAGTCGTGTCTTACCGGGTTGGACTCAAGACGATAGTTACCGGATAAGGCGCAG
CGGTCGGGCTGAACGGGGGGTTCGTGCACACAGCCCAGCTTGGAGCGAACGACCTACACCGAACTGAGAT
ACCTACAGCGTGAGCTATGAGAAAGCGCCACGCTTCCCGAAGGGAGAAAGGCGGACAGGTATCCGGTAAG
CGGCAGGGTCGGAACAGGAGAGCGCACGAGGGAGCTTCCAGGGGGAAACGCCTGGTATCTTTATAGTCCT
GTCGGGTTTCGCCACCTCTGACTTGAGCGTCGATTTTTGTGATGCTCGTCAGGGGGGCGGAGCCTATGGA
AAAACGCCAGCAACGCGGCCTTTTTACGGTTCCTGGCCTTTTGCTGGCCTTTTGCTCACATGTTCTTT
